>Addgene plasmid #138313 | pCF525-AcrIIA15_gb79_Cand27_lenti | addgene full sequence | sequence record 275082 | Addgene NGS Result
GTCGACGGATCGGGAGATCTCCCGATCCCCTATGGTGCACTCTCAGTACAATCTGCTCTGATGCCGCATA
GTTAAGCCAGTATCTGCTCCCTGCTTGTGTGTTGGAGGTCGCTGAGTAGTGCGCGAGCAAAATTTAAGCT
ACAACAAGGCAAGGCTTGACCGACAATTGCATGAAGAATCTGCTTAGGGTTAGGCGTTTTGCGCTGCTTC
GCGATGTACGGGCCAGATATTGACATTGATTATTGACTAGTTATTAATAGTAATCAATTACGGGGTCATT
AGTTCATAGCCCATATATGGAGTTCCGCGTTACATAACTTACGGTAAATGGCCCGCCTGGCTGACCGCCC
AACGACCCCCGCCCATTGACGTCAATAATGACGTATGTTCCCATAGTAACGCCAATAGGGACTTTCCATT
GACGTCAATGGGTGGAGTATTTACGGTAAACTGCCCACTTGGCAGTACATCAAGTGTATCATATGCCAAG
TACGCCCCCTATTGACGTCAATGACGGTAAATGGCCCGCCTGGCATTATGCCCAGTACATGACCTTATGG
GACTTTCCTACTTGGCAGTACATCTACGTATTAGTCATCGCTATTACCATGGTGATGCGGTTTTGGCAGT
ACATCAATGGGCGTGGATAGCGGTTTGACTCACGGGGATTTCCAAGTCTCCACCCCATTGACGTCAATGG
GAGTTTGTTTTGGCACCAAAATCAACGGGACTTTCCAAAATGTCGTAACAACTCCGCCCCATTGACGCAA
ATGGGCGGTAGGCGTGTACGGTGGGAGGTCTATATAAGCAGCGCGTTTTGCCTGTACTGGGTCTCTCTGG
TTAGACCAGATCTGAGCCTGGGAGCTCTCTGGCTAACTAGGGAACCCACTGCTTAAGCCTCAATAAAGCT
TGCCTTGAGTGCTTCAAGTAGTGTGTGCCCGTCTGTTGTGTGACTCTGGTAACTAGAGATCCCTCAGACC
CTTTTAGTCAGTGTGGAAAATCTCTAGCAGTGGCGCCCGAACAGGGACTTGAAAGCGAAAGGGAAACCAG
AGGAGCTCTCTCGACGCAGGACTCGGCTTGCTGAAGCGCGCACGGCAAGAGGCGAGGGGCGGCGACTGGT
GAGTACGCCAAAAATTTTGACTAGCGGAGGCTAGAAGGAGAGAGATGGGTGCGAGAGCGTCAGTATTAAG
CGGGGGAGAATTAGATCGCGATGGGAAAAAATTCGGTTAAGGCCAGGGGGAAAGAAAAAATATAAATTAA
AACATATAGTATGGGCAAGCAGGGAGCTAGAACGATTCGCAGTTAATCCTGGCCTGTTAGAAACATCAGA
AGGCTGTAGACAAATACTGGGACAGCTACAACCATCCCTTCAGACAGGATCAGAAGAACTTAGATCATTA
TATAATACAGTAGCAACCCTCTATTGTGTGCATCAAAGGATAGAGATAAAAGACACCAAGGAAGCTTTAG
ACAAGATAGAGGAAGAGCAAAACAAAAGTAAGACCACCGCACAGCAAGCGGCCGCTGATCTTCAGACCTG
GAGGAGGAGATATGAGGGACAATTGGAGAAGTGAATTATATAAATATAAAGTAGTAAAAATTGAACCATT
AGGAGTAGCACCCACCAAGGCAAAGAGAAGAGTGGTGCAGAGAGAAAAAAGAGCAGTGGGAATAGGAGCT
TTGTTCCTTGGGTTCTTGGGAGCAGCAGGAAGCACTATGGGCGCAGCGTCAATGACGCTGACGGTACAGG
CCAGACAATTATTGTCTGGTATAGTGCAGCAGCAGAACAATTTGCTGAGGGCTATTGAGGCGCAACAGCA
TCTGTTGCAACTCACAGTCTGGGGCATCAAGCAGCTCCAGGCAAGAATCCTGGCTGTGGAAAGATACCTA
AAGGATCAACAGCTCCTGGGGATTTGGGGTTGCTCTGGAAAACTCATTTGCACCACTGCTGTGCCTTGGA
ATGCTAGTTGGAGTAATAAATCTCTGGAACAGATTTGGAATCACACGACCTGGATGGAGTGGGACAGAGA
AATTAACAATTACACAAGCTTAATACACTCCTTAATTGAAGAATCGCAAAACCAGCAAGAAAAGAATGAA
CAAGAATTATTGGAATTAGATAAATGGGCAAGTTTGTGGAATTGGTTTAACATAACAAATTGGCTGTGGT
ATATAAAATTATTCATAATGATAGTAGGAGGCTTGGTAGGTTTAAGAATAGTTTTTGCTGTACTTTCTAT
AGTGAATAGAGTTAGGCAGGGATATTCACCATTATCGTTTCAGACCCACCTCCCAACCCCGAGGGGACCC
GACAGGCCCGAAGGAATAGAAGAAGAAGGTGGAGAGAGAGACAGAGACAGATCCATTCGATTAGTGAACG
GATCGGCACTGCGTGCGCCAATTCTGCAGACAAATGGCAGTATTCATCCACAATTTTAAAAGAAAAGGGG
GGATTGGGGGGTACAGTGCAGGGGAAAGAATAGTAGACATAATAGCAACAGACATACAAACTAAAGAATT
ACAAAAACAAATTACAAAAATTCAAAATTTTCGGGTTTATTACAGGGACAGCAGAGATCCAGTTTGGTTA
ATTAAGCTAGCTAGGTCTTGAAAGGAGTGGGAATTGGCTCCGGTGCCCGTCAGTGGGCAGAGCGCACATC
GCCCACAGTCCCCGAGAAGTTGGGGGGAGGGGTCGGCAATTGATCCGGTGCCTAGAGAAGGTGGCGCGGG
GTAAACTGGGAAAGTGATGTCGTGTACTGGCTCCGCCTTTTTCCCGAGGGTGGGGGAGAACCGTATATAA
GTGCAGTAGTCGCCGTGAACGTTCTTTTTCGCAACGGGTTTGCCGCCAGAACACAGGTAAGTGCCGTGTG
TGGTTCCCGCGGGCCTGGCCTCTTTACGGGTTATGGCCCTTGCGTGCCTTGAATTACTTCCACTGGCTGC
AGTACGTGATTCTTGATCCCGAGCTTCGGGTTGGAAGTGGGTGGGAGAGTTCGAGGCCTTGCGCTTAAGG
AGCCCCTTCGCCTCGTGCTTGAGTTGAGGCCTGGCCTGGGCGCTGGGGCCGCCGCGTGCGAATCTGGTGG
CACCTTCGCGCCTGTCTCGCTGCTTTCGATAAGTCTCTAGCCATTTAAAATTTTTGATGACCTGCTGCGA
CGCTTTTTTTCTGGCAAGATAGTCTTGTAAATGCGGGCCAAGATCTGCACACTGGTATTTCGGTTTTTGG
GGCCGCGGGCGGCGACGGGGCCCGTGCGTCCCAGCGCACATGTTCGGCGAGGCGGGGCCTGCGAGCGCGG
CCACCGAGAATCGGACGGGGGTAGTCTCAAGCTGGCCGGCCTGCTCTGGTGCCTGGCCTCGCGCCGCCGT
GTATCGCCCCGCCCTGGGCGGCAAGGCTGGCCCGGTCGGCACCAGTTGCGTGAGCGGAAAGATGGCCGCT
TCCCGGCCCTGCTGCAGGGAGCTCAAAATGGAGGACGCGGCGCTCGGGAGAGCGGGCGGGTGAGTCACCC
ACACAAAGGAAAAGGGCCTTTCCGTCCTCAGCCGTCGCTTCATGTGACTCCACGGAGTACCGGGCGCCGT
CCAGGCACCTCGATTAGTTCTCGAGCTTTTGGAGTACGTCGTCTTTAGGTTGGGGGGAGGGGTTTTATGC
GATGGAGTTTCCCCACACTGAGTGGGTGGAGACTGAAGTTAGGCCAGCTTGGCACTTGATGTAATTCTCC
TTGGAATTTGCCCTTTTTGAGTTTGGATCTTGGTTCATTCTCAAGCCTCAGACAGTGGTTCAAAGTTTTT
TTCTTCCATTTCAGGTGTCGTGAACCGGTTCTAGAGCGCTGCCACCATGGCCAAAAAGCCTGAACTCACC
GCGACGTCTGTCGAGAAGTTTCTGATCGAAAAGTTCGACAGCGTGTCCGACCTGATGCAGCTCTCGGAGG
GCGAAGAATCTCGTGCTTTCAGCTTCGATGTAGGAGGGCGTGGATATGTCCTGCGGGTAAATAGCTGCGC
CGATGGTTTCTACAAAGATCGTTATGTTTATCGGCACTTTGCATCGGCCGCGCTCCCGATTCCGGAAGTG
CTTGACATTGGGGAGTTCAGCGAGAGCCTGACCTATTGCATCTCCCGCCGTGCACAGGGTGTCACGTTGC
AAGACCTGCCTGAAACCGAACTGCCCGCTGTTCTGCAGCCGGTCGCGGAGGCAATGGATGCGATCGCTGC
GGCCGATCTTAGCCAGACGAGCGGGTTCGGCCCATTCGGACCGCAAGGAATCGGTCAATACACTACATGG
CGTGATTTCATATGCGCGATTGCTGATCCCCATGTGTATCACTGGCAAACTGTGATGGACGACACCGTCA
GTGCGTCCGTCGCGCAGGCTCTCGATGAGCTGATGCTTTGGGCCGAGGACTGCCCCGAAGTCCGGCACCT
CGTGCACGCGGATTTCGGCTCCAACAATGTCCTGACGGACAATGGCCGCATAACAGCGGTCATTGACTGG
AGCGAGGCGATGTTCGGGGATTCCCAATACGAGGTCGCCAACATCTTCTTCTGGAGGCCGTGGTTGGCTT
GTATGGAGCAGCAGACGCGCTACTTCGAGCGGAGGCATCCGGAGCTTGCAGGATCGCCGCGGCTCCGGGC
GTATATGCTCCGCATTGGTCTTGACCAACTCTATCAGAGCTTGGTTGACGGCAATTTCGATGATGCAGCT
TGGGCGCAGGGTCGATGCGACGCAATCGTCCGATCCGGAGCCGGGACTGTCGGGCGTACACAAATCGCCC
GCAGAAGCGCGGCCGTCTGGACCGATGGCTGTGTAGAAGTACTCGCCGATAGTGGAAACCGACGCCCCAG
CACTCGTCCGAGGGCAAAGGAAGGATCCGGCGCAACAAACTTCTCTCTGCTGAAACAAGCCGGAGATGTC
GAAGAGAATCCTGGACCGATGAGAAAGACAATAGAGCGGCTGCTTAACTCTGAGCTTTCTTCAAACAGTA
TCGCTGTACGAACCGGCGTAAGCCAGGCAGTGATCTCTAAACTGCGCAACGGAAAAAAAGAACTGGGTAA
CTTGACTCTGAACAGTGCGGAAAAACTGTTCGAGTACCAGAAAGAGATGGAGAAGGTTGATACCTGGATT
GTGTATCGCGGGAGAACGGCTGATATGAACAAGTCCTATATAGCTGAGGGAAGTACATATGAGGAAGTAT
ATAATAATTTTGTAGATAAATACGGTTATGACGTACTTGACGAGGACATATATGAGATTCAACTCCTCAA
AAAGAATGGCGAGAATCTTGACGACTATGATGTAGACTCCGACGGGATCAATAATTATGATAAGCTGGAC
GAGTTTCGGGAGAGCGACTACGTCGACCTGGAAGATTACGATTACAGGGAACTCTTTGAGAACAGCAGCA
GCCAAGTGTACTATCACGAGTTTGAGATAACCCACGAGTGAACGCGTTAAGTCGACAATCAACCTCTGGA
TTACAAAATTTGTGAAAGATTGACTGGTATTCTTAACTATGTTGCTCCTTTTACGCTATGTGGATACGCT
GCTTTAATGCCTTTGTATCATGCTATTGCTTCCCGTATGGCTTTCATTTTCTCCTCCTTGTATAAATCCT
GGTTGCTGTCTCTTTATGAGGAGTTGTGGCCCGTTGTCAGGCAACGTGGCGTGGTGTGCACTGTGTTTGC
TGACGCAACCCCCACTGGTTGGGGCATTGCCACCACCTGTCAGCTCCTTTCCGGGACTTTCGCTTTCCCC
CTCCCTATTGCCACGGCGGAACTCATCGCCGCCTGCCTTGCCCGCTGCTGGACAGGGGCTCGGCTGTTGG
GCACTGACAATTCCGTGGTGTTGTCGGGGAAATCATCGTCCTTTCCTTGGCTGCTCGCCTGTGTTGCCAC
CTGGATTCTGCGCGGGACGTCCTTCTGCTACGTCCCTTCGGCCCTCAATCCAGCGGACCTTCCTTCCCGC
GGCCTGCTGCCGGCTCTGCGGCCTCTTCCGCGTCTTCGCCTTCGCCCTCAGACGAGTCGGATCTCCCTTT
GGGCCGCCTCCCCGCGTCGACTTTAAGACCAATGACTTACAAGGCAGCTGTAGATCTTAGCCACTTTTTA
AAAGAAAAGGGGGGACTGGAAGGGCTAATTCACTCCCAACGAAGACAAGATCTGCTTTTTGCTTGTACTG
GGTCTCTCTGGTTAGACCAGATCTGAGCCTGGGAGCTCTCTGGCTAACTAGGGAACCCACTGCTTAAGCC
TCAATAAAGCTTGCCTTGAGTGCTTCAAGTAGTGTGTGCCCGTCTGTTGTGTGACTCTGGTAACTAGAGA
TCCCTCAGACCCTTTTAGTCAGTGTGGAAAATCTCTAGCAGGGCCCGTTTAAACCCGCTGATCAGCCTCG
ACTGTGCCTTCTAGTTGCCAGCCATCTGTTGTTTGCCCCTCCCCCGTGCCTTCCTTGACCCTGGAAGGTG
CCACTCCCACTGTCCTTTCCTAATAAAATGAGGAAATTGCATCGCATTGTCTGAGTAGGTGTCATTCTAT
TCTGGGGGGTGGGGTGGGGCAGGACAGCAAGGGGGAGGATTGGGAAGACAATAGCAGGCATGCTGGGGAT
GCGGTGGGCTCTATGGCTTCTGAGGCGGAAAGAACCAGCCATTAATGAAAAGAACCAGCCATTAATGAAT
CGGCCAACGCGCGGGGAGAGGCGGTTTGCGTATTGGGCGCTCTTCCGCTTCCTCGCTCACTGACTCGCTG
CGCTCGGTCGTTCGGCTGCGGCGAGCGGTATCAGCTCACTCAAAGGCGGTAATACGGTTATCCACAGAAT
CAGGGGATAACGCAGGAAAGAACATGTGAGCAAAAGGCCAGCAAAAGGCCAGGAACCGTAAAAAGGCCGC
GTTGCTGGCGTTTTTCCATAGGCTCCGCCCCCCTGACGAGCATCACAAAAATCGACGCTCAAGTCAGAGG
TGGCGAAACCCGACAGGACTATAAAGATACCAGGCGTTTCCCCCTGGAAGCTCCCTCGTGCGCTCTCCTG
TTCCGACCCTGCCGCTTACCGGATACCTGTCCGCCTTTCTCCCTTCGGGAAGCGTGGCGCTTTCTCATAG
CTCACGCTGTAGGTATCTCAGTTCGGTGTAGGTCGTTCGCTCCAAGCTGGGCTGTGTGCACGAACCCCCC
GTTCAGCCCGACCGCTGCGCCTTATCCGGTAACTATCGTCTTGAGTCCAACCCGGTAAGACACGACTTAT
CGCCACTGGCAGCAGCCACTGGTAACAGGATTAGCAGAGCGAGGTATGTAGGCGGTGCTACAGAGTTCTT
GAAGTGGTGGCCTAACTACGGCTACACTAGAAGAACAGTATTTGGTATCTGCGCTCTGCTGAAGCCAGTT
ACCTTCGGAAAAAGAGTTGGTAGCTCTTGATCCGGCAAACAAACCACCGCTGGTAGCGGTGGTTTTTTTG
TTTGCAAGCAGCAGATTACGCGCAGAAAAAAAGGATCTCAAGAAGATCCTTTGATCTTTTCTACGGGGTC
TGACGCTCAGTGGAACGAAAACTCACGTTAAGGGATTTTGGTCATGAGATTATCAAAAAGGATCTTCACC
TAGATCCTTTTAAATTAAAAATGAAGTTTTAAATCAATCTAAAGTATATATGAGTAAACTTGGTCTGACA
GTTACCAATGCTTAATCAGTGAGGCACCTATCTCAGCGATCTGTCTATTTCGTTCATCCATAGTTGCCTG
ACTCCCCGTCGTGTAGATAACTACGATACGGGAGGGCTTACCATCTGGCCCCAGTGCTGCAATGATACCG
CGAGACCCACGCTCACCGGCTCCAGATTTATCAGCAATAAACCAGCCAGCCGGAAGGGCCGAGCGCAGAA
GTGGTCCTGCAACTTTATCCGCCTCCATCCAGTCTATTAATTGTTGCCGGGAAGCTAGAGTAAGTAGTTC
GCCAGTTAATAGTTTGCGCAACGTTGTTGCCATTGCTACAGGCATCGTGGTGTCACGCTCGTCGTTTGGT
ATGGCTTCATTCAGCTCCGGTTCCCAACGATCAAGGCGAGTTACATGATCCCCCATGTTGTGCAAAAAAG
CGGTTAGCTCCTTCGGTCCTCCGATCGTTGTCAGAAGTAAGTTGGCCGCAGTGTTATCACTCATGGTTAT
GGCAGCACTGCATAATTCTCTTACTGTCATGCCATCCGTAAGATGCTTTTCTGTGACTGGTGAGTACTCA
ACCAAGTCATTCTGAGAATAGTGTATGCGGCGACCGAGTTGCTCTTGCCCGGCGTCAATACGGGATAATA
CCGCGCCACATAGCAGAACTTTAAAAGTGCTCATCATTGGAAAACGTTCTTCGGGGCGAAAACTCTCAAG
GATCTTACCGCTGTTGAGATCCAGTTCGATGTAACCCACTCGTGCACCCAACTGATCTTCAGCATCTTTT
ACTTTCACCAGCGTTTCTGGGTGAGCAAAAACAGGAAGGCAAAATGCCGCAAAAAAGGGAATAAGGGCGA
CACGGAAATGTTGAATACTCATACTCTTCCTTTTTCAATATTATTGAAGCATTTATCAGGGTTATTGTCT
CATGAGCGGATACATATTTGAATGTATTTAGAAAAATAAACAAATAGGGGTTCCGCGCACATTTCCCCGA
AAAGTGCCACCTGAC
Features (pLannotate 1.2.2; 23 found; start..end, strand, type, name):
     31..83      -  misc_feature   bom (fragment): basis of mobility region from pBR322
    232..611     +  enhancer       CMV enhancer: human cytomegalovirus immediate early enhancer
    612..811     +  promoter       CMV promoter: human cytomegalovirus (CMV) immediate early promoter
    829..1009    +  LTR            5' LTR (truncated): truncated 5' long terminal repeat (LTR) from HIV-1
   1056..1181    +  misc_feature   HIV-1 Ψ: packaging signal of human immunodeficiency virus type 1
   1165..1528    +  CDS            HIV-1 gag (fragment): gag protein from human immunodeficiency virus 1; gag
   1674..1907    +  misc_feature   RRE: The Rev response element (RRE) of HIV-1 allows for Rev-dependent mRNA export from the nucleus to the cytoplasm.
   2284..2384    +  CDS            Rev (fragment): human immunodeficiency virus 1 (HIV-1) Rev protein; rev; enhances nuclear export of unspliced and incompletely spliced viral mRNAs
   2434..2551    +  misc_feature   cPPT/CTS: central polypurine tract and central termination sequence of HIV-1
   2601..2619    +  CDS            small t antigen (fragment): SV40 (simian virus 40) small t antigen
   2645..2856    +  promoter       EF-1α core promoter: core promoter for human elongation factor EF-1α
   2857..2965    +  intron         EF-1α intron A (fragment): intron upstream of the start codon of human EF-1α
   3591..3794    +  intron         EF-1α intron A: truncated intron upstream of the start codon of human EF-1α
   3833..4852    +  CDS            HygR: hygromycin B phosphotransferase confers resistance to hygromycin
   5447..6035    +  misc_feature   WPRE: woodchuck hepatitis virus posttranscriptional regulatory element
   6086..6105    +  misc_feature   cPPT/CTS (fragment): central polypurine tract and central termination sequence of HIV-1
   6107..6340    +  LTR            3' LTR (ΔU3): self-inactivating 3' long terminal repeat (LTR) from HIV-1
   6372..6596    +  polyA_signal   bGH poly(A) signal: bovine growth hormone polyadenylation signal
   6600..6619    +  promoter       SV40 promoter (fragment): SV40 enhancer and early promoter
   6640..6690    -  CDS            lacI (fragment): lac repressor; lacI; The lac repressor binds to the lac operator to inhibit transcription in E. coli. This inhibition can be relieved by adding lactose or isopropyl-β-D-thiogalactopyranoside (IPTG).
   6873..7461    -  rep_origin     ori: high-copy-number ColE1/pMB1/pBR322/pUC origin of replication
   7632..8492    -  CDS            AmpR: β-lactamase; bla; confers resistance to ampicillin, carbenicillin, and related antibiotics
   8493..8597    -  promoter       AmpR promoter: bla
