[The description below was written by a language model from this plasmid's Addgene catalogue record and pLannotate feature annotations shown in this document.]
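Description:
pCF525-AcrIIA15_gb79_Cand27_lenti is an 8,625 bp lentiviral mammalian expression plasmid built on the pCF525 backbone to deliver AcrIIA15, an anti-CRISPR protein from work on Cas9 inhibitors found in Staphylococcus genomes. It is propagated in E. coli as a high-copy plasmid through a ColE1/pUC-type origin, with ampicillin selection from the β-lactamase gene and its native promoter. A recombination-deficient strain is recorded for growth, as is usual for repeat-containing lentiviral vectors.

The transfer cassette has a third-generation, self-inactivating layout. A CMV enhancer/promoter replaces the U3 region upstream of a truncated HIV-1 5' LTR, driving genomic RNA production in packaging cells. It is followed by the Ψ packaging signal with a gag fragment, the Rev response element for Rev-dependent nuclear export, and the cPPT/CTS, which aids nuclear import of the reverse-transcribed genome. The internal promoter is the EF-1α core promoter with intron A sequences, which precedes the hygromycin phosphotransferase gene used to select transduced mammalian cells.

The 513 bp AcrIIA15 insert is not annotated in the feature table. An unannotated gap between the end of HygR and the WPRE is large enough to hold it, which would suggest co-expression with the marker from the same transcript. However, the record does not state the position or any linking element such as a 2A peptide or IRES. The WPRE enhances transcript expression, and the ΔU3 3' LTR followed by a bGH polyadenylation signal closes the cassette.

The plasmid is used to make lentivirus for stable AcrIIA15 expression in mammalian cells, presumably to test or exploit Cas9 inhibition.
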