Addgene plasmid #138313: pCF525-AcrIIA15_gb79_Cand27_lenti
Purpose: Lenti expression of AcrIIA15
Depositing lab: Jennifer Doudna. Depositing organization: University of California, Berkeley. Publication: Potent CRISPR-Cas9 inhibitors from Staphylococcus genomes. Watters KE, Shivram H, Fellmann C, Lew RJ, McMahon B, Doudna JA. Proc Natl Acad Sci U S A. 2020 Mar 10. pii: 1917668117. doi: 10.1073/pnas.1917668117. PubMed 32156733.
Backbone
  Vector backbone: pCF525
  Total vector size (bp): 8625
  Vector type: Mammalian Expression, Lentiviral, CRISPR
  Selectable markers: Hygromycin
Growth in bacteria
  Bacterial resistance: Ampicillin, 100 μg/mL
  Growth temperature: 37°C
  Growth strain: NEB Stable
  Copy number: High Copy
Gene/Insert
  Gene/Insert name: AcrIIA15
  Insert size (bp): 513
Terms and licenses: Academic/Nonprofit Terms; Industry Terms: Not Available to Industry
How to cite: pCF525-AcrIIA15_gb79_Cand27_lenti was a gift from Jennifer Doudna (Addgene plasmid # 138313 ; http://n2t.net/addgene:138313 ; RRID:Addgene_138313)
